>Addgene plasmid #54668 | mKate1.31-Lifeact-7 | addgene full sequence | sequence record 176183 | Addgene NGS Result
TGGGCACAACAGACAATCGGCTGCTCTGATGCCGCCGTGTTCCGGCTGTCAGCGCAGGGGCGCCCGGTTC
TTTTTGTCAAGACCGACCTGTCCGGTGCCCTGAATGAACTGCAAGACGAGGCAGCGCGGCTATCGTGGCT
GGCCACGACGGGCGTTCCTTGCGCAGCTGTGCTCGACGTTGTCACTGAAGCGGGAAGGGACTGGCTGCTA
TTGGGCGAAGTGCCGGGGCAGGATCTCCTGTCATCTCACCTTGCTCCTGCCGAGAAAGTATCCATCATGG
CTGATGCAATGCGGCGGCTGCATACGCTTGATCCGGCTACCTGCCCATTCGACCACCAAGCGAAACATCG
CATCGAGCGAGCACGTACTCGGATGGAAGCCGGTCTTGTCGATCAGGATGATCTGGACGAAGAGCATCAG
GGGCTCGCGCCAGCCGAACTGTTCGCCAGGCTCAAGGCGAGCATGCCCGACGGCGAGGATCTCGTCGTGA
CCCATGGCGATGCCTGCTTGCCGAATATCATGGTGGAAAATGGCCGCTTTTCTGGATTCATCGACTGTGG
CCGGCTGGGTGTGGCGGACCGCTATCAGGACATAGCGTTGGCTACCCGTGATATTGCTGAAGAGCTTGGC
GGCGAATGGGCTGACCGCTTCCTCGTGCTTTACGGTATCGCCGCTCCCGATTCGCAGCGCATCGCCTTCT
ATCGCCTTCTTGACGAGTTCTTCTGAGCGGGACTCTGGGGTTCGAAATGACCGACCAAGCGACGCCCAAC
CTGCCATCACGAGATTTCGATTCCACCGCCGCCTTCTATGAAAGGTTGGGCTTCGGAATCGTTTTCCGGG
ACGCCGGCTGGATGATCCTCCAGCGCGGGGATCTCATGCTGGAGTTCTTCGCCCACCCTAGGGGGAGGCT
AACTGAAACACGGAAGGAGACAATACCGGAAGGAACCCGCGCTATGACGGCAATAAAAAGACAGAATAAA
ACGCACGGTGTTGGGTCGTTTGTTCATAAACGCGGGGTTCGGTCCCAGGGCTGGCACTCTGTCGATACCC
CACCGAGACCCCATTGGGGCCAATACGCCCGCGTTTCTTCCTTTTCCCCACCCCACCCCCCAAGTTCGGG
TGAAGGCCCAGGGCTCGCAGCCAACGTCGGGGCGGCAGGCCCTGCCATAGCCTCAGGTTACTCATATATA
CTTTAGATTGATTTAAAACTTCATTTTTAATTTAAAAGGATCTAGGTGAAGATCCTTTTTGATAATCTCA
TGACCAAAATCCCTTAACGTGAGTTTTCGTTCCACTGAGCGTCAGACCCCGTAGAAAAGATCAAAGGATC
TTCTTGAGATCCTTTTTTTCTGCGCGTAATCTGCTGCTTGCAAACAAAAAAACCACCGCTACCAGCGGTG
GTTTGTTTGCCGGATCAAGAGCTACCAACTCTTTTTCCGAAGGTAACTGGCTTCAGCAGAGCGCAGATAC
CAAATACTGTTCTTCTAGTGTAGCCGTAGTTAGGCCACCACTTCAAGAACTCTGTAGCACCGCCTACATA
CCTCGCTCTGCTAATCCTGTTACCAGTGGCTGCTGCCAGTGGCGATAAGTCGTGTCTTACCGGGTTGGAC
TCAAGACGATAGTTACCGGATAAGGCGCAGCGGTCGGGCTGAACGGGGGGTTCGTGCACACAGCCCAGCT
TGGAGCGAACGACCTACACCGAACTGAGATACCTACAGCGTGAGCTATGAGAAAGCGCCACGCTTCCCGA
AGGGAGAAAGGCGGACAGGTATCCGGTAAGCGGCAGGGTCGGAACAGGAGAGCGCACGAGGGAGCTTCCA
GGGGGAAACGCCTGGTATCTTTATAGTCCTGTCGGGTTTCGCCACCTCTGACTTGAGCGTCGATTTTTGT
GATGCTCGTCAGGGGGGCGGAGCCTATGGAAAAACGCCAGCAACGCGGCCTTTTTACGGTTCCTGGCCTT
TTGCTGGCCTTTTGCTCACATGTTCTTTCCTGCGTTATCCCCTGATTCTGTGGATAACCGTATTACCGCC
ATGCATTAGTTATTAATAGTAATCAATTACGGGGTCATTAGTTCATAGCCCATATATGGAGTTCCGCGTT
ACATAACTTACGGTAAATGGCCCGCCTGGCTGACCGCCCAACGACCCCCGCCCATTGACGTCAATAATGA
CGTATGTTCCCATAGTAACGCCAATAGGGACTTTCCATTGACGTCAATGGGTGGAGTATTTACGGTAAAC
TGCCCACTTGGCAGTACATCAAGTGTATCATATGCCAAGTACGCCCCCTATTGACGTCAATGACGGTAAA
TGGCCCGCCTGGCATTATGCCCAGTACATGACCTTATGGGACTTTCCTACTTGGCAGTACATCTACGTAT
TAGTCATCGCTATTACCATGGTGATGCGGTTTTGGCAGTACATCAATGGGCGTGGATAGCGGTTTGACTC
ACGGGGATTTCCAAGTCTCCACCCCATTGACGTCAATGGGAGTTTGTTTTGGCACCAAAATCAACGGGAC
TTTCCAAAATGTCGTAACAACTCCGCCCCATTGACGCAAATGGGCGGTAGGCGTGTACGGTGGGAGGTCT
ATATAAGCAGAGCTGGTTTAGTGAACCGTCAGATCCGCTAGCGCCACCATGGGCGTGGCCGACTTGATCA
AGAAGTTCGAGTCCATCTCCAAGGAGGAGGGGGATCCACCGGTCGCCACCATGGTGAGCGAGCTGATTAA
GGAGAACATGCACATGAAGCTGTACATGGAGGGCACCGTGAACAACCACCACTTCAAGTGCACATCCGAG
GGCGAAGGCAAGCCCTACGAGGGCACCCAGACCATGAGAATCAAGGCGGTCGAGGGCGGCCCTCTCCCCT
TCGCCTTCGACATCCTGGCTACCAGCTTCATGTACGGCAGCAAAACCTTCATCAACCACACCCAGGGCAT
CCCCGACTTCTTTAAGCAGTCCTTCCCCGAGGGCTTCACATGGGAGAGAGTCACCACATACGAAGACGGG
GGCGTGCTGACCGCTACCCAGGACACCAGCCTCCAGGACGGCTGCCTCATCTACAACGTCAAGATCAGAG
GGGTGAACTTCCCATCCAACGGCCCTGTGATGCAGAAGAAAACACTCGGCTGGGAGGCCTCCACCGAGAC
CCTGTACCCCGCTGACGGCGGCCTGGAAGGCAGAGCCGACATGGCCCTGAAGCTCGTGGGCGGGGGCCAC
CTGATCTGCAACTTGAAGACCACATACAGATCCAAGAAACCCGCTAAGAACCTCAAGATGCCCGGCGTCT
ACTATGTGGACAGAAGACTGGAAAGAATCAAGGAGGCCGACAAAGAGACCTACGTCGAGCAGCACGAGGT
GGCTGTGGCCAGATACTGCGACCTCCCTAGCAAACTGGGGCACAGATGAGCGGCCGCGACTCTAGATCAT
AATCAGCCATACCACATTTGTAGAGGTTTTACTTGCTTTAAAAAACCTCCCACACCTCCCCCTGAACCTG
AAACATAAAATGAATGCAATTGTTGTTGTTAACTTGTTTATTGCAGCTTATAATGGTTACAAATAAAGCA
ATAGCATCACAAATTTCACAAATAAAGCATTTTTTTCACTGCATTCTAGTTGTGGTTTGTCCAAACTCAT
CAATGTATCTTAAGGCGTAAATTGTAAGCGTTAATATTTTGTTAAAATTCGCGTTAAATTTTTGTTAAAT
CAGCTCATTTTTTAACCAATAGGCCGAAATCGGCAAAATCCCTTATAAATCAAAAGAATAGACCGAGATA
GGGT
[37 nt withheld, positions 3785-3821]
AAAGAACGTGGACTCCAACGTCAAAGG
[49 nt withheld, positions 3849-3897]
T
[91 nt withheld, positions 3899-3989]
G
[124 nt withheld, positions 3991-4114]
CAGGTGGCACTTTTCGGGGAAATGTGCGCGGAACCCCTATTTGTTTATTTTTCTAAATACATTCAAATAT
GTATCCGCTCATGAGACAATAACCCTGATAAATGCTTCAATAATATTGAAAAAGGAAGAGTCCTGAGGCG
GAAAGAACCAGCTGTGGAATGTGTGTCAGTTAGGGTGTGGAAAGTCCCCAGGCTCCCCAGCAGGCAGAAG
TATGCAAAGCATGCATCTCAATTAGTCAGCAACCAGGTGTGGAAAGTCCCCAGGCTCCCCAGCAGGCAGA
AGTATGCAAAGCATGCATCTCAATTAGTCAGCAACCATAGTCCCGCCCCTAACTCCGCCCATCCCGCCCC
TAACTCCGCCCAGTTCCGCCCATTCTCCGCCCCATGGCTGACTAATTTTTTTTATTTATGCAGAGGCCGA
GGCCGCCTCGGCCTCTGAGCTATTCCAGAAGTAGTGAGGAGGCTTTTTTGGAGGCCTAGGCTTTTGCAAA
GATCGATCAAGAGACAGGATGAGGATCGTTTCGCATGATTGAACAAGATGGATTGCACGCAGGTTCTCCG
GCCGCTTGGGTGGAGAGGCTATTCGGCTATGAC
Features (pLannotate 1.2.2; 14 found; start..end, strand, type, name):
    747..899     +  CDS            ble (fragment): BLE_KLEPN - Experimental evidence at protein level: Swiss-Prot protein existence level 1. Binding protein with a strong affinity to the bleomycin family of antibiotics. Binds to CL990; an antimitotic-antibiotic compound. From Klebsiella pneumoniae.
    958..1005    +  polyA_signal   HSV TK poly(A) signal: herpes simplex virus thymidine kinase polyadenylation signal (Cole and Stacy, 1985)
   1096..1112    -  polyA_signal   bGH poly(A) signal (fragment): bovine growth hormone polyadenylation signal
   1334..1922    +  rep_origin     ori: high-copy-number ColE1/pMB1/pBR322/pUC origin of replication
   2097..2400    +  enhancer       CMV enhancer: human cytomegalovirus immediate early enhancer
   2401..2604    +  promoter       CMV promoter: human cytomegalovirus (CMV) immediate early promoter
   2639..2710    +  CDS            ABP140 (fragment): AB140_YEAST - Also known as TRM140. Experimental evidence at protein level: Swiss-Prot protein existence level 1. S-adenosyl-L-methionine-dependent methyltransferase that mediates N(3)-methylcytidine modification of residue 32 of the tRNA anticodon loop of tRNA(Thr) and tRNA(Ser). Binds F-actin and shows weak F-actin cross-linking activity. From Saccharomyces cerevisiae (strain ATCC 204508 / S288c) (Baker's yeast).
   2711..3409    +  CDS            mKate2: monomeric far-red fluorescent protein (Shcherbo et al., 2009) mammalian codon-optimized
   3425..3508    +  CDS            large T antigen (fragment): large T antigen from SV40 (simian virus 40)
   3531..3652    +  polyA_signal   SV40 poly(A) signal: SV40 polyadenylation signal
   3686..4114    -  rep_origin     f1 ori (sequence partly withheld): f1 bacteriophage origin of replication; arrow indicates direction of (+) strand synthesis
   4141..4245    +  promoter       AmpR promoter: bla
   4247..4604    +  promoter       SV40 promoter: SV40 enhancer and early promoter
   4639..726     +  CDS            NeoR/KanR (across the origin): aminoglycoside phosphotransferase from Tn5; aph(3')-II (or nptII); confers resistance to neomycin, kanamycin, and G418 (Geneticin®)
