[The description below was written by a language model from this plasmid's Addgene catalogue record and pLannotate feature annotations shown in this document.]
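Description:
mKate1.31-Lifeact-7 is a mammalian expression plasmid that produces a far-red fluorescent marker for filamentous actin. The payload is Lifeact, the short actin-binding peptide taken from the N-terminus of the yeast protein Abp140 (annotated in the feature table as an ABP140 fragment), fused in frame at its C-terminus to mKate1.31. The depositor equates mKate1.31 with mKate2, a monomeric, mammalian codon-optimized far-red fluorescent protein with excitation at 588 nm and emission at 635 nm. The fusion is driven by the human cytomegalovirus immediate early enhancer and promoter and terminated by an SV40 polyadenylation signal. The small large T antigen fragment annotated just downstream of the reporter most likely reflects SV40-derived sequence in that region rather than a functional coding unit.

The backbone has the layout of a standard fluorescent-protein fusion vector. A high-copy ColE1/pUC-type origin supports propagation in E. coli, and an f1 origin is also present. A single Tn5 aminoglycoside phosphotransferase gene (NeoR/KanR) sits behind tandem bacterial (bla) and SV40 early promoters, followed by an HSV TK polyadenylation signal. It therefore confers kanamycin resistance in bacteria and G418 resistance in transfected mammalian cells, which allows stable lines to be selected. The short ble and bGH poly(A) fragments appear to be backbone remnants or partial annotation matches. The sequenced record is 4,707 nt, close to the listed backbone size of about 4.8 kb.

The construct is intended for live-cell imaging of actin cytoskeleton organization and dynamics. Its far-red emission makes it convenient to combine with green or yellow reporters in multicolor experiments.
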