Addgene plasmid #54668: mKate1.31-Lifeact-7
Purpose: Localization: Actin, Excitation: 588, Emission: 635
Depositing lab: Michael Davidson. Depositing organization: Florida State University, Tallahassee. Publication: Far-red fluorescent tags for protein imaging in living tissues. Shcherbo D, Murphy CS, Ermakova GV, Solovieva EA, Chepurnykh TV, Shcheglov AS, Verkhusha VV, Pletnev VZ, Hazelwood KL, Roche PM, Lukyanov S, Zaraisky AG, Davidson MW, Chudakov DM. Biochem J. 2009 Mar 15;418(3):567-74. doi: 10.1042/BJ20081949. PubMed 19143658.
Backbone
  Vector backbone: mKate1.31
  Backbone size w/o insert (bp): 4800
  Vector type: Mammalian Expression
  Selectable markers: Neomycin (select with G418)
  Backbone size (bp): 4800
  Tag / fusion protein: LifeAct-mKate1.31 (C terminal on backbone)
Growth in bacteria
  Bacterial resistance: Kanamycin, 50 μg/mL
  Growth temperature: 37°C
  Growth strain: DH5alpha
  Copy number: High Copy
Gene/Insert
  Gene/Insert name: LifeAct
  Tag / fusion protein: mKate1.31 (aka mKate2) (C terminal on backbone)
Terms and licenses: Academic/Nonprofit Terms; Industry Terms
Depositor comments: mKate1.3 = mKate2. Excitation = 588; Emission = 635
How to cite: mKate1.31-Lifeact-7 was a gift from Michael Davidson (Addgene plasmid # 54668 ; http://n2t.net/addgene:54668 ; RRID:Addgene_54668)
