>Addgene plasmid #54668 | mKate1.31-Lifeact-7 | depositor partial sequence | sequence record 85065 | insert sequence
GCCCCATTGACGCAAATGGGCGGTAGGCGTGTACGGTGGAGGTCTATATAAGCAGAGCTGGTTTAGTGAA
CCGTCAGATCCGCTAGCGCCACCATGGGCGTGGCCGACTTGATCAAGAAGTTCGAGTCCATCTCCAAGGA
GGAGGGGGATCCACCGGTCGCCACCATGGTGAGCGAGCTGATTAAGGAGAACATGCACATGAAGCTGTAC
ATGGAGGGCACCGTGAACAACCACCACTTCAAGTGCACATCCGAGGGCGAAGGCAAGCCCTACGAGGGCA
CCCAGACCATGAGAATCAAGGCGGTCGAGGGCGGCCCTCTCCCCTTCGCCTTCGACATCCTGGCTACCAG
CTTCATGTACGGCAGCAAAACCTTCATCAACCACACCCAGGGCATCCCCGACTTCTTTAAGCAGTCCTTC
CCCGAGGGCTTCACATGGGAGAGAGTCACCACATACGAAGACGGGGGCGTGCTGACCGCTACCCAGGACA
CCAGCCTCCAGGACGGCTGCCTCATCTACAACGTCAAGATCAGAGGGGTGAACTTCCCATCCAACGGCCC
TGTGATGCAGAAGAAAACACTCGGCTGGGAGGCCTCCACCGAGACCCTGTACCCCGCTGACGGCGGCCTG
GAAGGCAGAGCCGACATGGCCCTGAAGCTCGTGGGCGGGGGCCACCTGATCTGCAACTTGAAGACCACAT
ACAGATCCAAGAAACCCGCTAAGAACCTCAAGATGCCCGGCGTCTACTATGTGGACAGAAGACTGGAAAG
AATCAAGGAGGCCGACAAAGAGACCTACGTCGAGCAGCACGAGGTGGCTGTGGCCAGATACTGCGACCTC
CCTAGCAAACTGGGGCACAGATGAGCGGCCGCGACTCTAGATCATAATCAGCCATACCACATTTGTAGAG
GTTTTACTTGCTTTAAAAAACCTCCCACACCTCCCCCCTGAACCTGAAACATAAAATGAATGCAATTGTT
GTTGTTAACTTGTT
