>Addgene plasmid #54668 | mKate1.31-Lifeact-7 | addgene partial sequence | sequence record 93157 | CMV-F 5'-CGCAAATGGGCGGTAGGCGTG-3'
GTGAACCGTCAGATCCGCTAGCGCCACCATGGGCGTGGCCGACTTGATCAAGAAGTTCGAGTCCATCTCC
AAGGAGGAGGGGGATCCACCGGTCGCCACCATGGTGAGCGAGCTGATTAAGGAGAACATGCACATGAAGC
TGTACATGGAGGGCACCGTGAACAACCACCACTTCAAGTGCACATCCGAGGGCGAAGGCAAGCCCTACGA
GGGCACCCAGACCATGAGAATCAAGGCGGTCGAGGGCGGCCCTCTCCCCTTCGCCTTCGACATCCTGGCT
ACCAGCTTCATGTACGGCAGCAAAACCTTCATCAACCACACCCAGGGCATCCCCGACTTCTTTAAGCAGT
CCTTCCCCGAGGGCTTCACATGGGAGAGAGTCACCACATACGAAGACGGGGGCGTGCTGACCGCTACCCA
GGACACCAGCCTCCAGGACGGCTGCCTCATCTACAACGTCAAGATCAGAGGGGTGAACTTCCCATCCAAC
GGCCCTGTGATGCAGAAGAAAACACTCGGCTGGGAGGCCTCCACCGAGACCCTGTACCCCGCTGACGGCG
GCCTGGAAGGCAGAGCCGACATGGCCCTGAAGCTCGTGGGCGGGGGCCACCTGATCTGCAACTTGAAGAC
CACATACAGATCCAAGAAACCCGCTAAGAACCTCAAGATGCCCGGCGTCTACTATGTGGACAGAAGACTG
GAA
